>Addgene plasmid #230180 | AiP11688 - pAAV-hsA2-AiE0195h-minRho-SYFP2-WPRE3-BGHpA (Alias: CN1688) | addgene full sequence | sequence record 473489 | Addgene NGS Result
CCTGCAGGCAGCTGCGCGCTCGCTCGCTCACTGAGGCCGCCCGGGCGTCGGGCGACCTTTGGTCGCCCGG
CCTCAGTGAGCGAGCGAGCGCGCAGAGAGGGAGTGGCCAACTCCATCACTAGGGGTTCCTGCGGCCGCAA
CGCGTTTAGAACAATGGCTGGCCCATAGTAAATGCCGTGTTAGTGTGTTAGTTGCTGTTCTTCCACGTCA
GAAGAGGCACAGACAAATTACCACCAGGTGGCGCTCAGAGTCTGCGGAGGCATCACAACAGCCCTGAATT
TGAATCCTGCTCTGCCACTGCCTAGTTGAGACCTTTTACTACCTGACTAGCTGTTTGTGTATTTTAGGTG
TTTGTTTAGAGAAGAGCAGGAAGAAACACTTTTCCTTCTCACTCAAGGTTGGACTGTAAGTAATTTTAAC
AACTCCTGTCTGCCCCACGCCTTTAGACAAGAGCAATTTGCAACTCTAGGGCTGCTTACATTGCAAAGAT
CTCTATTCTCTCCCATCCCAGAGACAAACTCTGCTGTCAATATGACTTTGCTGAGAGAAATTAGTTCATG
TGTCTATTAAAAGATTGCATACAAATGTTCAAAGCATCCTTATTTCTAATAGCCCCAAAATGGAAACTAG
CCCAGTGTGCATCATTGGGAGAATGGATAAAAACTTGTGGGATGTGATGCAACGGAAGGCTCTTCAGCAA
TAAAAGGAAAAGGAAATCGTGATTGTGACATGTGCCATGGCTGAATTTCATAGCAACAAGGATGAGAGAA
ATGCTAAACATAAGAGAATGCTGCTCCAAGTTTGAATCTGAACTTCTTGCTTTGTGTACCAAGCCATTCT
TGCCCACATCCAATCTCCAATATCGTTCTCCATTTCCCAAGCCTTAGTCTTTTCCAAGTGGAATGACATG
CTCAAATCAGTTTTCTAAATATGGTTAATACACTCATATTTGTGACTATGGCTATTCATTCATTTAGAAA
TATTTGAATGTCTGTGCTAGCCATCACACTGATACAATGGTGACATCATAGTGAAGAAGACAACGCAGTC
TTATGGAACTCTGGGAGGGATGAAGGTAGAAGCTATGGGTCATGCATCTTATGCTTTGCTGGATCTTTAG
TCCCTGGATCGTTGTAGACAATTGATAGACTTGTTAAATTGACACATGAGTGCATTGATAAACAAATTCA
TTTGAACAGAGCAAAAGATTGAGATTGATTCAGTTATTCAGTTGAAAACAGTTGAGAGGCTGTCTGTGTG
GCGAATTCGATATCATAATCAACCATAGGTACCGAGCTCGGGATTCAGCCGGGAGCTTAGGGAGGGGAGG
TCACTTCATAAGGGCCTGGGGGGGGAGTTGGAGCCACGAGTCGTCCAGCCGGAGCCCCGTGTGGCTGAGC
TCCGGCCTCAGAAGCATCCCCGGGTTGGATCCTTCGAAGCTAGCGCTACCGGTCGCCACCATGGTGAGCA
AGGGCGAGGAGCTGTTCACCGGGGTGGTGCCCATCCTGGTCGAGCTGGACGGCGACGTAAACGGCCACAA
GTTCAGCGTGTCCGGCGAGGGCGAGGGCGATGCCACCTACGGCAAGCTGACCCTGAAGCTGATCTGCACC
ACCGGCAAGCTGCCCGTGCCCTGGCCCACCCTCGTGACCACCCTGGGCTACGGCGTGCAGTGCTTCGCCC
GCTACCCCGACCACATGAAGCAGCACGACTTCTTCAAGTCCGCCATGCCCGAAGGCTACGTCCAGGAGCG
CACCATCTTCTTCAAGGACGACGGCAACTACAAGACCCGCGCCGAGGTGAAGTTCGAGGGCGACACCCTG
GTGAACCGCATCGAGCTGAAGGGCATCGACTTCAAGGAGGACGGCAACATCCTGGGGCACAAGCTGGAGT
ACAACTACAACAGCCACAACGTCTATATCACCGCCGACAAGCAGAAGAACGGCATCAAGGCCAACTTCAA
GATCCGCCACAACATCGAGGACGGCGGCGTGCAGCTCGCCGACCACTACCAGCAGAACACCCCCATCGGC
GACGGCCCCGTGCTGCTGCCCGACAACCACTACCTGAGCTACCAGTCCAAGCTGAGCAAAGACCCCAACG
AGAAGCGCGATCACATGGTCCTGCTGGAGTTCGTGACCGCCGCCGGGATCACTCTCGGCATGGACGAGCT
GTACAAGTAAGTCGACATCATAATCAACCTCTGGATTACAAAATTTGTGAAAGATTGACTGGTATTCTTA
ACTATGTTGCTCCTTTTACGCTATGTGGATACGCTGCTTTAATGCCTTTGTATCATGCTATTGCTTCCCG
TATGGCTTTCATTTTCTCCTCCTTGTATAAATCCTGGTTAGTTCTTGCCACGGCGGAACTCATCGCCGCC
TGCCTTGCCCGCTGCTGGACAGGGGCTCGGCTGTTGGGCACTGACAATTCCGTGGCTCGAGAGATCTTCG
ACTGTGCCTTCTAGTTGCCAGCCATCTGTTGTTTGCCCCTCCCCCGTGCCTTCCTTGACCCTGGAAGGTG
CCACTCCCACTGTCCTTTCCTAATAAAATGAGGAAATTGCATCGCATTGTCTGAGTAGGTGTCATTCTAT
TCTGGGGGGTGGGGTGGGGCAGGACAGCAAGGGGGAGGATTGGGAAGACAATAGCAGGCATGAGATCTCA
CGTGCGGACCGAGCGGCCGCAGGAACCCCTAGTGATGGAGTTGGCCACTCCCTCTCTGCGCGCTCGCTCG
CTCACTGAGGCCGGGCGACCAAAGGTCGCCCGACGCCCGGGCTTTGCCCGGGCGGCCTCAGTGAGCGAGC
GAGCGCGCAGCTGCCTGCAGGGGCGCCTGATGCGGTATTTTCTCCTTACGCATCTGTGCGGTATTTCACA
CCGCATA
[95 nt withheld, positions 2878-2972]
T
[46 nt withheld, positions 2974-3019]
C
[141 nt withheld, positions 3021-3161]
CCTTTGACGTTGGAGTCCACGTTCTTT
[37 nt withheld, positions 3189-3225]
ACTCTATCTCGGGCTATTCTTTTGATTTATAAGGGATTTTGCCGATTTCGGTCTATTGGTTAAAAAATGA
GCTGATTTAACAAAAATTTAACGGGAATTTTAACAAAATATTAACGTTTACAATTTTATGGTGCACTCTC
AGTACAATCTGCTCTGATGCCGCATAGTTAAGCCAGCCCCGACACCCGCCAACACCCGCTGACGCGCCCT
GACGGGCTTGTCTGCTCCCGGCATCCGCTTACAGACAAGCTGTGACCGTCTCCGGGAGCTGCATGTGTCA
GAGGTTTTCACCGTCATCACCGAAACGCGCGAGACGAAAGGGCCTCGTGATACGCCTATTTTTATAGGTT
AATGTCATGATAATAATGGTTTCTTAGACGTCAGGTGGCACTTTTCGGGGAAATGTGCGCGGAACCCCTA
TTTGTTTATTTTTCTAAATACATTCAAATATGTATCCGCTCATGAGACAATAACCCTGATAAATGCTTCA
ATAATATTGAAAAAGGAAGAGTATGAGTATTCAACATTTCCGTGTCGCCCTTATTCCCTTTTTTGCGGCA
TTTTGCCTTCCTGTTTTTGCTCACCCAGAAACGCTGGTGAAAGTAAAAGATGCTGAAGATCAGTTGGGTG
CACGAGTGGGTTACATCGAACTGGATCTCAACAGCGGTAAGATCCTTGAGAGTTTTCGCCCCGAAGAACG
TTTTCCAATGATGAGCACTTTTAAAGTTCTGCTATGTGGCGCGGTATTATCCCGTATTGACGCCGGGCAA
GAGCAACTCGGTCGCCGCATACACTATTCTCAGAATGACTTGGTTGAGTACTCACCAGTCACAGAAAAGC
ATCTTACGGATGGCATGACAGTAAGAGAATTATGCAGTGCTGCCATAACCATGAGTGATAACACTGCGGC
CAACTTACTTCTGACAACGATCGGAGGACCGAAGGAGCTAACCGCTTTTTTGCACAACATGGGGGATCAT
GTAACTCGCCTTGATCGTTGGGAACCGGAGCTGAATGAAGCCATACCAAACGACGAGCGTGACACCACGA
TGCCTGTAGCAATGGCAACAACGTTGCGCAAACTATTAACTGGCGAACTACTTACTCTAGCTTCCCGGCA
ACAATTAATAGACTGGATGGAGGCGGATAAAGTTGCAGGACCACTTCTGCGCTCGGCCCTTCCGGCTGGC
TGGTTTATTGCTGATAAATCTGGAGCCGGTGAGCGTGGGTCTCGCGGTATCATTGCAGCACTGGGGCCAG
ATGGTAAGCCCTCCCGTATCGTAGTTATCTACACGACGGGGAGTCAGGCAACTATGGATGAACGAAATAG
ACAGATCGCTGAGATAGGTGCCTCACTGATTAAGCATTGGTAACTGTCAGACCAAGTTTACTCATATATA
CTTTAGATTGATTTAAAACTTCATTTTTAATTTAAAAGGATCTAGGTGAAGATCCTTTTTGATAATCTCA
TGACCAAAATCCCTTAACGTGAGTTTTCGTTCCACTGAGCGTCAGACCCCGTAGAAAAGATCAAAGGATC
TTCTTGAGATCCTTTTTTTCTGCGCGTAATCTGCTGCTTGCAAACAAAAAAACCACCGCTACCAGCGGTG
GTTTGTTTGCCGGATCAAGAGCTACCAACTCTTTTTCCGAAGGTAACTGGCTTCAGCAGAGCGCAGATAC
CAAATACTGTTCTTCTAGTGTAGCCGTAGTTAGGCCACCACTTCAAGAACTCTGTAGCACCGCCTACATA
CCTCGCTCTGCTAATCCTGTTACCAGTGGCTGCTGCCAGTGGCGATAAGTCGTGTCTTACCGGGTTGGAC
TCAAGACGATAGTTACCGGATAAGGCGCAGCGGTCGGGCTGAACGGGGGGTTCGTGCACACAGCCCAGCT
TGGAGCGAACGACCTACACCGAACTGAGATACCTACAGCGTGAGCTATGAGAAAGCGCCACGCTTCCCGA
AGGGAGAAAGGCGGACAGGTATCCGGTAAGCGGCAGGGTCGGAACAGGAGAGCGCACGAGGGAGCTTCCA
GGGGGAAACGCCTGGTATCTTTATAGTCCTGTCGGGTTTCGCCACCTCTGACTTGAGCGTCGATTTTTGT
GATGCTCGTCAGGGGGGCGGAGCCTATGGAAAAACGCCAGCAACGCGGCCTTTTTACGGTTCCTGGCCTT
TTGCTGGCCTTTTGCTCACATGT
Features (pLannotate 1.2.2; 14 found; start..end, strand, type, name):
     12..39      +  repeat_region  AAV2 ITR (fragment): inverted terminal repeat of adeno-associated virus serotype 2 inverted
     68..95      +  repeat_region  AAV2 ITR (fragment): inverted terminal repeat of adeno-associated virus serotype 2 inverted
   1461..2177    +  CDS            SYFP2: SYFP2 is a basic (constitutively fluorescent) yellow fluorescent protein published in 2006, derived from Aequorea victoria. It is reported to be a very rapidly-maturing monomer with moderate acid sensitivity.
   2192..2349    +  misc_feature   WPRE (fragment): woodchuck hepatitis virus posttranscriptional regulatory element
   2355..2435    +  misc_feature   WPRE (fragment): woodchuck hepatitis virus posttranscriptional regulatory element
   2452..2563    +  polyA_signal   bGH poly(A) signal: bovine growth hormone polyadenylation signal
   2681..2821    +  repeat_region  AAV2 ITR: inverted terminal repeat of adeno-associated virus serotype 2 inverted
   2826..2877    -  misc_feature   bom (fragment): basis of mobility region from pBR322
   2896..3351    +  rep_origin     f1 ori (sequence partly withheld): f1 bacteriophage origin of replication; arrow indicates direction of (+) strand synthesis
   3352..3401    -  misc_feature   bom (fragment): basis of mobility region from pBR322
   3503..3538    -  CDS            rop (fragment): Rop protein, which maintains plasmids at low copy number; rop
   3633..3737    +  promoter       AmpR promoter: bla
   3738..4598    +  CDS            AmpR: β-lactamase; bla; confers resistance to ampicillin, carbenicillin, and related antibiotics
   4769..5357    +  rep_origin     ori: high-copy-number ColE1/pMB1/pBR322/pUC origin of replication
