[The description below was written by a language model from this plasmid's Addgene catalogue record and pLannotate feature annotations shown in this document.]
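Description:
AiP11688 - pAAV-hsA2-AiE0195h-minRho-SYFP2-WPRE3-BGHpA (alias CN1688) is an AAV transfer plasmid built on a pAAV2 backbone, of about 5.4 kb, intended for packaging an enhancer-driven fluorescent reporter into recombinant adeno-associated virus. It is propagated in bacteria as a high-copy plasmid through a ColE1/pUC-type origin and selected with ampicillin via the β-lactamase gene and its own promoter. An f1 phage origin and short remnants of pBR322 bom and rop sequences are also annotated in the backbone. A recombination-limiting growth strain is recorded, consistent with the repeat-rich AAV2 inverted terminal repeats. One ITR is annotated in full downstream of the cassette, while the upstream one is detected only as short fragments.

Between the ITRs, the payload is a single expression unit. The candidate enhancer AiE0195h is placed upstream of a minimal Rho promoter (minRho), an arrangement in which the minimal promoter supplies basal transcription initiation and the enhancer is meant to determine cell-type specificity. Neither the enhancer, the minimal promoter, nor the "hsA2" element in the plasmid name is annotated in the feature table, and the record does not define hsA2; these presumably lie in the unannotated region preceding the reporter. The reporter is SYFP2, a rapidly maturing monomeric yellow fluorescent protein derived from Aequorea victoria. It is followed by WPRE3, a shortened woodchuck hepatitis virus posttranscriptional regulatory element (detected as two WPRE fragments) that boosts transcript expression, and by the bovine growth hormone polyadenylation signal.

The stated purpose is to drive AAV-mediated transgene expression in specific populations of brain cells, as part of a collection of enhancer AAVs for genetic access to cortical cell types. The record does not specify which population AiE0195h labels.
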