Addgene plasmid #230180: AiP11688 - pAAV-hsA2-AiE0195h-minRho-SYFP2-WPRE3-BGHpA (Alias: CN1688)
Purpose: AiE0195h is an enhancer sequence, designed to drive AAV-mediated transgene expression in specific populations of brain cells
Depositing lab: Allen Institute for Brain Science & Boaz Levi. Depositing organization: Allen Institute. Publication: A suite of enhancer AAVs and transgenic mouse lines for genetic access to cortical cell types. Ben-Simon Y, Hooper M, Narayan S, Daigle TL, Dwivedi D, Way SW, Oster A, Stafford DA, Mich JK, Taormina MJ, Martinez RA, Opitz-Araya X, Roth JR, Alexander JR, Allen S, Amster A, Arbuckle J, Ayala A, Baker PM, Bakken TE, Barcelli T, Barta S, Bendrick J, Bertagnolli D, Bielstein C, Bishwakarma P, Bowlus J, Boyer G, Brouner K, Casian B, Casper T, Chakka AB, Chakrabarty R, Chance RK, Chavan S, Clark M, Colbert K, Collman F, Daniel S, Departee M, DiValentin P, Donadio N, Dotson N, Egdorf T, Fliss T, Gabitto M, Garcia J, Gary A, Gasperini M, Gloe J, Goldy J, Gore BB, Graybuck L, Greisman N, Haeseleer F, Halterman C, Haradon Z, Hastings SD, Helback O, Ho W, Hockemeyer D, Huang C, Huff S, Hunker A, Johansen N, Jones D, Juneau Z, Kalmbach B, Kannan M, Khem S, Kussick E, Kutsal R, Larsen R, Lee C, Lee AY, Leibly M, Lenz GH, Li S, Liang E, Lusk N, Madigan Z, Malloy J, Malone J, McCue R, Melchor J, Mollenkopf T, Moosman S, Morin E, Newman D, Ng L, Ngo K, Omstead V, Otto S, Oyama A, Pena N, Pham T, Phillips E, Pom CA, Potekhina L, Ransford S, Ray PL, Rette D, Reynoldson C, Rimorin C, Rocha D, Ruiz A, Sanchez REA, Sawyer L, Sedeno-Cortes A, Sevigny JP, Shapovalova N, Shepard N, Shulga L, Sigler AR, Siverts L, Soliman S, Somasundaram S, Staats B, Stewart K, Szelenyi E, Tieu M, Trader C, Tran A, van Velthoven CTJ, Walker M, Wang Y, Weed N, Wirthlin M, Wood T, Wynalda B, Yao Z, Zhou T, Ariza J, Dee N, Reding M, Ronellenfitch K, Mufti S, Sunkin SM, Smith KA, Esposito L, Waters J, Thyagarajan B, Yao S, Lein ES, Zeng H, Levi BP, Ngai J, Ting JT, Tasic B. Cell. 2025 May 16:S0092-8674(25)00513-6. doi: 10.1016/j.cell.2025.05.002. PubMed 40403729.
Backbone
  Vector backbone: pAAV2
  Vector type: AAV
Growth in bacteria
  Bacterial resistance: Ampicillin, 100 μg/mL
  Growth temperature: 37°C
  Growth strain: NEB Stable
  Copy number: High Copy
Gene/Insert
  Gene/Insert name: SYFP2
  Species: Synthetic
  Promoter: minRho
  Cloning method: Gibson Cloning
Terms and licenses: Academic/Nonprofit Terms; Industry Terms: Not Available to Industry
How to cite: AiP11688 - pAAV-hsA2-AiE0195h-minRho-SYFP2-WPRE3-BGHpA (Alias: CN1688) was a gift from Allen Institute for Brain Science & Boaz Levi (Addgene plasmid # 230180 ; http://n2t.net/addgene:230180 ; RRID:Addgene_230180)
